Addgene plasmid #214979: pKH160_FLAG-APEX2-YIPF4 LIR mut
Purpose: Flag-APEX2 tagged LIR mutant YIPF4
Depositing lab: Wade Harper. Depositing organization: Harvard Medical School. Publication: Proteome census upon nutrient stress reveals Golgiphagy membrane receptors. Hickey KL, Swarup S, Smith IR, Paoli JC, Miguel Whelan E, Paulo JA, Harper JW. Nature. 2023 Nov;623(7985):167-174. doi: 10.1038/s41586-023-06657-6. Epub 2023 Sep 27. PubMed 37757899.
Backbone
  Vector backbone: phage lentiviral
  Vector type: Lentiviral
Growth in bacteria
  Bacterial resistance: Ampicillin, 100 μg/mL
  Growth temperature: 37°C
  Growth strain: NEB Stable
  Copy number: High Copy
Gene/Insert
  Gene/Insert name: FLAG-APEX2_YIPF4_mut
  Species: H. sapiens (human)
  Mutation: LIR mutant
  Entrez Gene: YIPF4 (a.k.a. FinGER4, MGC11061, Nbla11189)
  Cloning method: Gateway Cloning
Terms and licenses: Academic/Nonprofit Terms; Industry Terms: Not Available to Industry
How to cite: pKH160_FLAG-APEX2-YIPF4 LIR mut was a gift from Wade Harper (Addgene plasmid # 214979 ; http://n2t.net/addgene:214979 ; RRID:Addgene_214979)
