[The description below was written by a language model from this plasmid's Addgene catalogue record and pLannotate feature annotations shown in this document.]
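Description:
pKH160_FLAG-APEX2-YIPF4 LIR mut is an HIV-1-based lentiviral expression plasmid (pHAGE-type backbone, 9,231 nt in the sequenced record) for delivering an epitope- and peroxidase-tagged mutant of human YIPF4 into mammalian cells. It is maintained in E. coli through a high-copy ColE1/pUC-type origin and an ampicillin resistance gene. The viral portion has the usual transfer-vector layout: a truncated 5' LTR, the Ψ packaging signal with a short gag fragment, the Rev response element for Rev-dependent nuclear export of the genomic RNA, and the cPPT/CTS element. Downstream of the cargo lie a WPRE that boosts transcript expression and a ΔU3 self-inactivating 3' LTR, which silences LTR promoter activity after integration. Packaging functions are not encoded and must be supplied in trans.

The expression cassette is driven by the CMV enhancer and immediate-early promoter. It encodes an N-terminal FLAG epitope followed by APEX2, the engineered soybean ascorbate peroxidase used for proximity biotinylation proteomics and electron microscopy contrast. APEX2 is joined through an attB1 Gateway recombination scar to the YIPF4 open reading frame, which ends at attB2. YIPF4 is a protein involved in maintaining Golgi structure. The insert is recorded as a LIR mutant, presumably meaning the LC3-interacting region that mediates binding to ATG8-family autophagy proteins, but the specific substitutions are not stated. An EMCV IRES after the insert directs translation of puromycin N-acetyltransferase from the same transcript, so transduced cells can be selected with puromycin. The associated study concerns Golgiphagy membrane receptors under nutrient stress, so the construct plausibly serves as a binding-deficient comparator for proximity labelling with tagged YIPF4, although the record gives its purpose only as FLAG-APEX2-tagged LIR mutant YIPF4.
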