Features (pLannotate 1.2.2; 29 found; start..end, strand, type, name):
    370..958     +  misc_feature   WPRE: woodchuck hepatitis virus posttranscriptional regulatory element
    966..1031    +  CDS            nef (fragment): NEF_HV1Z2 - Experimental evidence at protein level: Swiss-Prot protein existence level 1. Extracellular Nef protein targets CD4(+) T-lymphocytes for apoptosis by interacting with CXCR4 surface receptors. From Human immunodeficiency virus type 1 group M subtype D (isolate Z2/CDC-Z34) (HIV-1).
   1033..1266    +  LTR            3' LTR (ΔU3): self-inactivating 3' long terminal repeat (LTR) from HIV-1
   1471..1575    +  promoter       AmpR promoter: bla
   1576..2436    +  CDS            AmpR: β-lactamase; bla; confers resistance to ampicillin, carbenicillin, and related antibiotics
   2607..3195    +  rep_origin     ori: high-copy-number ColE1/pMB1/pBR322/pUC origin of replication
   3378..3432    +  CDS            lacI (fragment): lac repressor; lacI; The lac repressor binds to the lac operator to inhibit transcription in E. coli. This inhibition can be relieved by adding lactose or isopropyl-β-D-thiogalactopyranoside (IPTG).
   3438..3531    +  rep_origin     SV40 ori (fragment): SV40 origin of replication
   3556..3593    +  CDS            lacI (fragment): lac repressor; lacI; The lac repressor binds to the lac operator to inhibit transcription in E. coli. This inhibition can be relieved by adding lactose or isopropyl-β-D-thiogalactopyranoside (IPTG).
   3606..3627    +  protein_bind   CAP binding site: CAP binding activates transcription in the presence of cAMP. E. coli catabolite activator protein
   3642..3672    +  promoter       lac promoter: promoter for the E. coli lac operon
   3680..3696    +  protein_bind   lac operator: The lac repressor binds to the lac operator to inhibit transcription in E. coli. This inhibition can be relieved by adding lactose or isopropyl-β-D-thiogalactopyranoside (IPTG). lac repressor encoded by lacI
   3730..3813    +  polyA_signal   SV40 poly(A) signal (fragment): SV40 polyadenylation signal
   3980..4309    +  CDS            nef (fragment): NEF_HV1BR - Experimental evidence at protein level: Swiss-Prot protein existence level 1. Extracellular Nef protein targets CD4(+) T-lymphocytes for apoptosis by interacting with CXCR4 surface receptors (PubMed:14990729). From Human immunodeficiency virus type 1 group M subtype B (isolate BRU/LAI) (HIV-1).
   4357..4614    +  LTR            5' LTR (truncated): truncated 5' long terminal repeat (LTR) from HIV-1
   4661..4786    +  misc_feature   HIV-1 Ψ: packaging signal of human immunodeficiency virus type 1
   4770..5108    +  CDS            HIV-1 gag (fragment): gag protein from human immunodeficiency virus 1; gag
   5283..5516    +  misc_feature   RRE: The Rev response element (RRE) of HIV-1 allows for Rev-dependent mRNA export from the nucleus to the cytoplasm.
   5893..5993    +  CDS            Rev (fragment): human immunodeficiency virus 1 (HIV-1) Rev protein; rev; enhances nuclear export of unspliced and incompletely spliced viral mRNAs
   6042..6159    +  misc_feature   cPPT/CTS: central polypurine tract and central termination sequence of HIV-1
   6211..6514    +  enhancer       CMV enhancer: human cytomegalovirus immediate early enhancer
   6515..6718    +  promoter       CMV promoter: human cytomegalovirus (CMV) immediate early promoter
   6830..6853    +  CDS            3xFLAG (fragment): three tandem FLAG® epitope tags
   6850..7597    +  CDS            APEX2 (fragment): soybean ascorbate peroxidase, engineered to serve as a monomeric tag for electron microscopy and live-cell proteomics (Lam et al., 2015) more active than the original APEX due to the A134P mutation
   7614..7631    +  protein_bind   attB1 (fragment): mutant version of attB; core recombination site for the Gateway® BP reaction BP Clonase™
   7637..8368    +  CDS            YIPF4: YIPF4_HUMAN - Experimental evidence at protein level: Swiss-Prot protein existence level 1. Involved in the maintenance of the Golgi structure. From Homo sapiens (Human).
   8373..8390    -  protein_bind   attB2 (fragment): mutant version of attB; core recombination site for the Gateway® BP reaction BP Clonase™
   8509..8971    +  misc_feature   IRES: internal ribosome entry site (IRES) of the encephalomyocarditis virus (EMCV)
   8985..353     +  CDS            PuroR (across the origin): puromycin N-acetyltransferase; pac from Streptomyces alboniger; confers resistance to puromycin
>Addgene plasmid #214979 | pKH160_FLAG-APEX2-YIPF4 LIR mut | addgene full sequence | sequence record 431743 | Addgene NGS Result
AAGCGGGGGCGGTGTTCGCCGAGATCGGCCCGCGCATGGCCGAGTTGAGCGGTTCCCGGCTGGCCGCGCA
GCAACAGATGGAAGGCCTCCTGGCGCCGCACCGGCCCAAGGAGCCCGCGTGGTTCCTGGCCACCGTCGGC
GTCTCGCCCGACCACCAGGGCAAGGGTCTGGGCAGCGCCGTCGTGCTCCCCGGAGTGGAGGCGGCCGAGC
GCGCCGGGGTGCCCGCCTTCCTGGAGACCTCCGCGCCCCGCAACCTCCCCTTCTACGAGCGGCTCGGCTT
CACCGTCACCGCCGACGTCGAGGTGCCCGAAGGACCGCGCACCTGGTGCATGACCCGCAAGCCCGGTGCC
TGATGCATCGATGGATCCTAATCAACCTCTGGATTACAAAATTTGTGAAAGATTGACTGGTATTCTTAAC
TATGTTGCTCCTTTTACGCTATGTGGATACGCTGCTTTAATGCCTTTGTATCATGCTATTGCTTCCCGTA
TGGCTTTCATTTTCTCCTCCTTGTATAAATCCTGGTTGCTGTCTCTTTATGAGGAGTTGTGGCCCGTTGT
CAGGCAACGTGGCGTGGTGTGCACTGTGTTTGCTGACGCAACCCCCACTGGTTGGGGCATTGCCACCACC
TGTCAGCTCCTTTCCGGGACTTTCGCTTTCCCCCTCCCTATTGCCACGGCGGAACTCATCGCCGCCTGCC
TTGCCCGCTGCTGGACAGGGGCTCGGCTGTTGGGCACTGACAATTCCGTGGTGTTGTCGGGGAAATCATC
GTCCTTTCCTTGGCTGCTCGCCTGTGTTGCCACCTGGATTCTGCGCGGGACGTCCTTCTGCTACGTCCCT
TCGGCCCTCAATCCAGCGGACCTTCCTTCCCGCGGCCTGCTGCCGGCTCTGCGGCCTCTTCCGCGTCTTC
GCCTTCGCCCTCAGACGAGTCGGATCTCCCTTTGGGCCGCCTCCCCGCCTGAGATCCTTTAAGACCAATG
ACTTACAAGGCAGCTGTAGATCTTAGCCACTTTTTAAAAGAAAAGGGGGGACTGGAAGGGCTAATTCACT
CCCAACGAAGACAAGATCTGCTTTTTGCTTGTACTGGGTCTCTCTGGTTAGACCAGATCTGAGCCTGGGA
GCTCTCTGGCTAACTAGGGAACCCACTGCTTAAGCCTCAATAAAGCTTGCCTTGAGTGCTTCAAGTAGTG
TGTGCCCGTCTGTTGTGTGACTCTGGTAACTAGAGATCCCTCAGACCCTTTTAGTCAGTGTGGAAAATCT
CTAGCAGTAGTAGTTCATGTCATCTTATTATTCAGTATTTATAACTTGCAAAGAAATGAATATCAGAGAG
TGAGAGGCCCGGGTTAATTAAGGAAAGGGCTAGATCATTCTTGAAGACGAAAGGGCCTCGTGATACGCCT
ATTTTTATAGGTTAATGTCATGATAATAATGGTTTCTTAGACGTCAGGTGGCACTTTTCGGGGAAATGTG
CGCGGAACCCCTATTTGTTTATTTTTCTAAATACATTCAAATATGTATCCGCTCATGAGACAATAACCCT
GATAAATGCTTCAATAATATTGAAAAAGGAAGAGTATGAGTATTCAACATTTCCGTGTCGCCCTTATTCC
CTTTTTTGCGGCATTTTGCCTTCCTGTTTTTGCTCACCCAGAAACGCTGGTGAAAGTAAAAGATGCTGAA
GATCAGTTGGGTGCACGAGTGGGTTACATCGAACTGGATCTCAACAGCGGTAAGATCCTTGAGAGTTTTC
GCCCCGAAGAACGTTTTCCAATGATGAGCACTTTTAAAGTTCTGCTATGTGGCGCGGTATTATCCCGTGT
TGACGCCGGGCAAGAGCAACTCGGTCGCCGCATACACTATTCTCAGAATGACTTGGTTGAGTACTCACCA
GTCACAGAAAAGCATCTTACGGATGGCATGACAGTAAGAGAATTATGCAGTGCTGCCATAACCATGAGTG
ATAACACTGCGGCCAACTTACTTCTGACAACGATCGGAGGACCGAAGGAGCTAACCGCTTTTTTGCACAA
CATGGGGGATCATGTAACTCGCCTTGATCGTTGGGAACCGGAGCTGAATGAAGCCATACCAAACGACGAG
CGTGACACCACGATGCCTGTAGCAATGGCAACAACGTTGCGCAAACTATTAACTGGCGAACTACTTACTC
TAGCTTCCCGGCAACAATTAATAGACTGGATGGAGGCGGATAAAGTTGCAGGACCACTTCTGCGCTCGGC
CCTTCCGGCTGGCTGGTTTATTGCTGATAAATCTGGAGCCGGTGAGCGTGGGTCTCGCGGTATCATTGCA
GCACTGGGGCCAGATGGTAAGCCCTCCCGTATCGTAGTTATCTACACGACGGGGAGTCAGGCAACTATGG
ATGAACGAAATAGACAGATCGCTGAGATAGGTGCCTCACTGATTAAGCATTGGTAACTGTCAGACCAAGT
TTACTCATATATACTTTAGATTGATTTAAAACTTCATTTTTAATTTAAAAGGATCTAGGTGAAGATCCTT
TTTGATAATCTCATGACCAAAATCCCTTAACGTGAGTTTTCGTTCCACTGAGCGTCAGACCCCGTAGAAA
AGATCAAAGGATCTTCTTGAGATCCTTTTTTTCTGCGCGTAATCTGCTGCTTGCAAACAAAAAAACCACC
GCTACCAGCGGTGGTTTGTTTGCCGGATCAAGAGCTACCAACTCTTTTTCCGAAGGTAACTGGCTTCAGC
AGAGCGCAGATACCAAATACTGTTCTTCTAGTGTAGCCGTAGTTAGGCCACCACTTCAAGAACTCTGTAG
CACCGCCTACATACCTCGCTCTGCTAATCCTGTTACCAGTGGCTGCTGCCAGTGGCGATAAGTCGTGTCT
TACCGGGTTGGACTCAAGACGATAGTTACCGGATAAGGCGCAGCGGTCGGGCTGAACGGGGGGTTCGTGC
ACACAGCCCAGCTTGGAGCGAACGACCTACACCGAACTGAGATACCTACAGCGTGAGCTATGAGAAAGCG
CCACGCTTCCCGAAGGGAGAAAGGCGGACAGGTATCCGGTAAGCGGCAGGGTCGGAACAGGAGAGCGCAC
GAGGGAGCTTCCAGGGGGAAACGCCTGGTATCTTTATAGTCCTGTCGGGTTTCGCCACCTCTGACTTGAG
CGTCGATTTTTGTGATGCTCGTCAGGGGGGCGGAGCCTATGGAAAAACGCCAGCAACGCGGCCTTTTTAC
GGTTCCTGGCCTTTTGCTGGCCTTTTGCTCACATGTTCTTTCCTGCGTTATCCCCTGATTCTGTGGATAA
CCGTATTACCGCCTTTGAGTGAGCTGATACCGCTCGCCGCAGCCGAACGACCGAGCGCAGCGAGTCAGTG
AGCGAGGAAGCGGAAGAGCGCCCAATACGCAAACCGCCTCTCCCCGCGCGTTGGCCGATTCATTAATGCA
GCAAGCTCATGGCTGACTAATTTTTTTTATTTATGCAGAGGCCGAGGCCGCCTCGGCCTCTGAGCTATTC
CAGAAGTAGTGAGGAGGCTTTTTTGGAGGCCTAGGCTTTTGCAAAAAGCTCCCCGTGGCACGACAGGTTT
CCCGACTGGAAAGCGGGCAGTGAGCGCAACGCAATTAATGTGAGTTAGCTCACTCATTAGGCACCCCAGG
CTTTACACTTTATGCTTCCGGCTCGTATGTTGTGTGGAATTGTGAGCGGATAACAATTTCACACAGGAAA
CAGCTATGACATGATTACGAATTTCACAAATAAAGCATTTTTTTCACTGCATTCTAGTTGTGGTTTGTCC
AAACTCATCAATGTATCTTATCATGTCTGGATCAACTGGATAACTCAAGCTAACCAAAATCATCCCAAAC
TTCCCACCCCATACCCTATTACCACTGCCAATTACCTGTGGTTTCATTTACTCTAAACCTGTGATTCCTC
TGAATTATTTTCATTTTAAAGAAATTGTATTTGTTAAATATGTACTACAAACTTAGTAGTTGGAAGGGCT
AATTCACTCCCAAAGAAGACAAGATATCCTTGATCTGTGGATCTACCACACACAAGGCTACTTCCCTGAT
TAGCAGAACTACACACCAGGGCCAGGGGTCAGATATCCACTGACCTTTGGATGGTGCTACAAGCTAGTAC
CAGTTGAGCCAGATAAGGTAGAAGAGGCCAATAAAGGAGAGAACACCAGCTTGTTACACCCTGTGAGCCT
GCATGGGATGGATGACCCGGAGAGAGAAGTGTTAGAGTGGAGGTTTGACAGCCGCCTAGCATTTCATCAC
GTGGCCCGAGAGCTGCATCCGGAGTACTTCAAGAACTGCTGATATCGAGCTTGCTACAAGGGACTTTCCG
CTGGGGACTTTCCAGGGAGGCGTGGCCTGGGCGGGACTGGGGAGTGGCGAGCCCTCAGATCCTGCATATA
AGCAGCTGCTTTTTGCCTGTACTGGGTCTCTCTGGTTAGACCAGATCTGAGCCTGGGAGCTCTCTGGCTA
ACTAGGGAACCCACTGCTTAAGCCTCAATAAAGCTTGCCTTGAGTGCTTCAAGTAGTGTGTGCCCGTCTG
TTGTGTGACTCTGGTAACTAGAGATCCCTCAGACCCTTTTAGTCAGTGTGGAAAATCTCTAGCAGTGGCG
CCCGAACAGGGACTTGAAAGCGAAAGGGAAACCAGAGGAGCTCTCTCGACGCAGGACTCGGCTTGCTGAA
GCGCGCACGGCAAGAGGCGAGGGGCGGCGACTGGTGAGTACGCCAAAAATTTTGACTAGCGGAGGCTAGA
AGGAGAGAGATGGGTGCGAGAGCGTCAGTATTAAGCGGGGGAGAATTAGATCGCGATGGGAAAAAATTCG
GTTAAGGCCAGGGGGAAAGAAAAAATATAAATTAAAACATATAGTATGGGCAAGCAGGGAGCTAGAACGA
TTCGCAGTTAATCCTGGCCTGTTAGAAACATCAGAAGGCTGTAGACAAATACTGGGACAGCTACAACCAT
CCCTTCAGACAGGATCAGAAGAACTTAGATCATTATATAATACAGTAGCAACCCTCTATTGTGTGCATCA
AAGGATAGAGATAAAAGACACCAAGGAAGCTTTAGACAAGATAGAGGAAGAGCAAAACAAAAGTAAGACC
ACCGCACAGCAAGCGGCCGGCCGCTGATCTTCAGACCTGGAGGAGGAGATATGAGGGACAATTGGAGAAG
TGAATTATATAAATATAAAGTAGTAAAAATTGAACCATTAGGAGTAGCACCCACCAAGGCAAAGAGAAGA
GTGGTGCAGAGAGAAAAAAGAGCAGTGGGAATAGGAGCTTTGTTCCTTGGGTTCTTGGGAGCAGCAGGAA
GCACTATGGGCGCAGCGTCAATGACGCTGACGGTACAGGCCAGACAATTATTGTCTGGTATAGTGCAGCA
GCAGAACAATTTGCTGAGGGCTATTGAGGCGCAACAGCATCTGTTGCAACTCACAGTCTGGGGCATCAAG
CAGCTCCAGGCAAGAATCCTGGCTGTGGAAAGATACCTAAAGGATCAACAGCTCCTGGGGATTTGGGGTT
GCTCTGGAAAACTCATTTGCACCACTGCTGTGCCTTGGAATGCTAGTTGGAGTAATAAATCTCTGGAACA
GATTTGGAATCACACGACCTGGATGGAGTGGGACAGAGAAATTAACAATTACACAAGCTTAATACACTCC
TTAATTGAAGAATCGCAAAACCAGCAAGAAAAGAATGAACAAGAATTATTGGAATTAGATAAATGGGCAA
GTTTGTGGAATTGGTTTAACATAACAAATTGGCTGTGGTATATAAAATTATTCATAATGATAGTAGGAGG
CTTGGTAGGTTTAAGAATAGTTTTTGCTGTACTTTCTATAGTGAATAGAGTTAGGCAGGGATATTCACCA
TTATCGTTTCAGACCCACCTCCCAACCCCGAGGGGACCCGACAGGCCCGAAGGAATAGAAGAAGAAGGTG
GAGAGAGAGACAGAGACAGATCCATTCGATTAGTGAACGGATCTCGACGGTATCGCCGAATTAATTCACA
AATGGCAGTATTCATCCACAATTTTAAAAGAAAAGGGGGGATTGGGGGGTACAGTGCAGGGGAAAGAATA
GTAGACATAATAGCAACAGACATACAAACTAAAGAATTACAAAAACAAATTACAAAAATTCAAAATTTTC
GGGTTTATTACAGGGACAGCAGAGATCCAGTTTGGACTAGTGGAGTTCCGCGTTACATAACTTACGGTAA
ATGGCCCGCCTGGCTGACCGCCCAACGACCCCCGCCCATTGACGTCAATAATGACGTATGTTCCCATAGT
AACGCCAATAGGGACTTTCCATTGACGTCAATGGGTGGAGTATTTACGGTAAACTGCCCACTTGGCAGTA
CATCAAGTGTATCATATGCCAAGTACGCCCCCTATTGACGTCAATGACGGTAAATGGCCCGCCTGGCATT
ATGCCCAGTACATGACCTTATGGGACTTTCCTACTTGGCAGTACATCTACGTATTAGTCATCGCTATTAC
CATGGTGATGCGGTTTTGGCAGTACATCAATGGGCGTGGATAGCGGTTTGACTCACGGGGATTTCCAAGT
CTCCACCCCATTGACGTCAATGGGAGTTTGTTTTGGCACCAAAATCAACGGGACTTTCCAAAATGTCGTA
ACAACTCCGCCCCATTGACGCAAATGGGCGGTAGGCGTGTACGGTGGGAGGTCTATATAAGCAGAGCTCG
TTTAGTGAACCGTCAGATCGCCTGGAGACGCCATCCACGCTGTTTTGACCTCCATAGAAGACACCGGCGG
CCGCAGATCTCTCGAGGTTGATCTGCCACCATGATGGACTACAAGGATGACGACGATAAGGGAAAGTCTT
ACCCAACTGTGAGTGCTGATTACCAGGACGCCGTTGAGAAGGCGAAGAAGAAGCTCAGAGGCTTCATCGC
TGAGAAGAGATGCGCTCCTCTAATGCTCCGTTTGGCATTCCACTCTGCTGGAACCTTTGACAAGGGCACG
AAGACCGGTGGACCCTTCGGAACCATCAAGCACCCTGCCGAACTGGCTCACAGCGCTAACAACGGTCTTG
ACATCGCTGTTAGGCTTTTGGAGCCACTCAAGGCGGAGTTCCCTATTTTGAGCTACGCCGATTTCTACCA
GTTGGCTGGCGTTGTTGCCGTTGAGGTCACGGGTGGACCTAAGGTTCCATTCCACCCTGGAAGAGAGGAC
AAGCCTGAGCCACCACCAGAGGGTCGCTTGCCCGATCCCACTAAGGGTTCTGACCATTTGAGAGATGTGT
TTGGCAAAGCTATGGGGCTTACTGACCAAGATATCGTTGCTCTATCTGGGGGTCACACTATTGGAGCTGC
ACACAAGGAGCGTTCTGGATTTGAGGGTCCCTGGACCTCTAATCCTCTTATTTTCGACAACTCATACTTC
ACGGAGTTGTTGAGTGGTGAGAAGGAAGGTCTCCTTCAGCTACCTTCTGACAAGGCTCTTTTGTCTGACC
CTGTATTCCGCCCTCTCGTTGACAAATATGCAGCGGACGAAGATGCCTTCTTTGCTGATTACGCTGAGGC
TCACCAAAAGCTTTCCGAGCTTGGGTTTGCTGATGCCGCTCGAGGTTATCAAACAAGTTTGTACAAAAAA
GTTGGCATGCAGCCTCCGGGCCCGCCCCCGGCCTATGCCCCCACTAACGGGGACGCCACCTTTGCCTCCT
CAGCAGACGCGGAAGATCTCAGTGGTTCAATAGCATCCCCAGATGTCAAATTAAATCTTGGTGGAGATTT
TATCAAAGAATCTACAGCTACTACATTTCTGAGACAAAGAGGTTATGGCTGGCTTCTGGAAGTTGAAGAT
GATGATCCTGAAGATAACAAGCCACTCTTGGAAGAATTGGACATTGATCTAAAGGATATTTACTACAAAA
TCCGATGTGTTTTGATGCCAATGCCATCACTTGGTTTTAATAGACAAGTGGTGAGAGACAATCCTGACTT
TTGGGGTCCTCTGGCTGTTGTTCTTTTCTTTTCCATGATATCATTATATGGACAGTTTAGGGTGGTCTCA
TGGATTATAACCATTTGGATATTTGGTTCACTAACAATTTTCTTACTGGCCAGAGTTCTTGGTGGAGAAG
TTGCATATGGCCAAGTCCTTGGAGTTATAGGATATTCATTACTTCCTCTCATTGTAATAGCCCCTGTACT
TTTGGTGGTTGGATCATTTGAAGTGGTGTCTACACTTATAAAACTGTTTGGTGTGTTTTGGGCTGCCTAC
AGTGCTGCTTCATTGTTAGTGGGTGAAGAATTCAAGACCAAAAAGCCTCTTCTGATTTATCCAATCTTTT
TATTATACATTTATTTTTTGTCGTTATATACTGGTGTGCCAACTTTCTTGTACAAAGTGGTTCGATAACG
AATTCCGCCCCCCCCCCCTAACGTTACTGGCCGAAGCCGCTTGGAATAAGGCCGGTGTGCGTTTGTCTAT
ATGTTATTTTCCACCATATTGCCGTCTTTTGGCAATGTGAGGGCCCGGAAACCTGGCCCTGTCTTCTTGA
CGAGCATTCCTAGGGGTCTTTCCCCTCTCGCCAAAGGAATGCAAGGTCTGTTGAATGTCGTGAAGGAAGC
AGTTCCTCTGGAAGCTTCTTGAAGACAAACAACGTCTGTAGCGACCCTTTGCAGGCAGCGGAACCCCCCA
CCTGGCGACAGGTGCCTCTGCGGCCAAAAGCCACGTGTATAAGATACACCTGCAAAGGCGGCACAACCCC
AGTGCCACGTTGTGAGTTGGATAGTTGTGGAAAGAGTCAAATGGCTCTCCTCAAGCGTATTCAACAAGGG
GCTGAAGGATGCCCAGAAGGTACCCCATTGTATGGGATCTGATCTGGGGCCTCGGTGCACATGCTTTACA
TGTGTTTAGTCGAGGTTAAAAAAACGTCTAGGCCCCCCGAACCACGGGGACGTGGTTTTCCTTTGAAAAA
CACGATGATAATATGGCCACAACCATGACCGAGTACAAGCCCACGGTGCGCCTCGCCACCCGCGACGACG
TCCCCAGGGCCGTACGCACCCTCGCCGCCGCGTTCGCCGACTACCCCGCCACGCGCCACACCGTCGATCC
GGACCGCCACATCGAGCGGGTCACCGAGCTGCAAGAACTCTTCCTCACGCGCGTCGGGCTCGACATCGGC
AAGGTGTGGGTCGCGGACGACGGCGCCGCGGTGGCGGTCTGGACCACGCCGGAGAGCGTCG
